>Addgene plasmid #171848 | pcDNA3-FLAG_FBXL7 | addgene full sequence | sequence record 345391 | Addgene NGS Result
TCTGCTCCCTGCTTGTGTGTTGGAGGTCGCTGAGTAGTGCGCGAGCAAAATTTAAGCTACAACAAGGCAA
GGCTTGACCGACAATTGCATGAAGAATCTGCTTAGGGTTAGGCGTTTTGCGCTGCTTCGCGATGTACGGG
CCAGATATACGCGTTGACATTGATTATTGACTAGTTATTAATAGTAATCAATTACGGGGTCATTAGTTCA
TAGCCCATATATGGAGTTCCGCGTTACATAACTTACGGTAAATGGCCCGCCTGGCTGACCGCCCAACGAC
CCCCGCCCATTGACGTCAATAATGACGTATGTTCCCATAGTAACGCCAATAGGGACTTTCCATTGACGTC
AATGGGTGGAGTATTTACGGTAAACTGCCCACTTGGCAGTACATCAAGTGTATCATATGCCAAGTACGCC
CCCTATTGACGTCAATGACGGTAAATGGCCCGCCTGGCATTATGCCCAGTACATGACCTTATGGGACTTT
CCTACTTGGCAGTACATCTACGTATTAGTCATCGCTATTACCATGGTGATGCGGTTTTGGCAGTACATCA
ATGGGCGTGGATAGCGGTTTGACTCACGGGGATTTCCAAGTCTCCACCCCATTGACGTCAATGGGAGTTT
GTTTTGGCACCAAAATCAACGGGACTTTCCAAAATGTCGTAACAACTCCGCCCCATTGACGCAAATGGGC
GGTAGGCGTGTACGGTGGGAGGTCTATATAAGCAGAGCTCTCTGGCTAACTAGAGAACCCACTGCTTACT
GGCTTATCGAAATTAATACGACTCACTATAGGGAGACCCAAGCTTGGTACCGAGCTCGGATCCACTAGTA
ACGGCCGCCAGTGTGCTGGAATTCATGGACTACAAGGACGACGATGACAAGGGCGCGAACAATGGCAAAC
AGTACGGCAGTGAGGGCAAAGGCAGCTCGAGCATCTCATCTGACGTGAGTTCAAGTACAGATCACACGCC
CACTAAAGCCCAGAAGAATGTGGCTACCAGCGAAGACTCCGACCTGAGCATGCGCACACTGAGCACGCCC
AGCCCAGCCCTGATATGTCCACCGAATCTCCCAGGATTTCAGAATGGAAGGGGCTCGTCCACCTCCTCGT
CCTCCATCACCGGGGAGACGGTGGCCATGGTGCACTCCCCGCCCCCGACCCGCCTCACACACCCGCTCAT
CCGGCTCGCCTCCAGACCCCAGAAGGAGCAGGCCAGCATAGACCGGCTCCCGGACCACTCCATGGTGCAG
ATCTTCTCCTTCCTGCCCACCAACCAGCTGTGCCGCTGCGCGCGAGTGTGCCGCCGCTGGTACAACCTGG
CCTGGGACCCGCGGCTCTGGAGGACTATCCGCCTGACGGGCGAGACCATCAACGTGGACCGCGCCCTCAA
GGTGCTGACCCGCAGACTCTGCCAGGACACCCCCAACGTGTGTCTCATGCTGGAAACCGTAACTGTCAGT
GGCTGCAGGCGGCTCACAGACCGAGGGCTGTACACCATCGCCCAGTGCTGCCCCGAACTGAGGCGACTGG
AAGTCTCAGGCTGTTACAATATCTCCAACGAGGCCGTCTTTGATGTGGTGTCCCTCTGCCCTAATCTGGA
GCACCTGGATGTGTCAGGATGCTCCAAAGTGACCTGCATCAGCTTGACCCGGGAGGCCTCCATTAAACTG
TCACCCTTGCATGGCAAACAGATTTCCATCCGCTACCTGGACATGACGGACTGCTTCGTGCTGGAGGACG
AAGGCCTGCACACCATCGCGGCGCACTGCACGCAGCTCACCCACCTCTACCTGCGCCGCTGCGTCCGCCT
GACCGACGAAGGCCTGCGCTACCTGGTGATCTACTGCGCCTCCATCAAGGAGCTGAGCGTCAGCGACTGC
CGCTTCGTCAGCGACTTCGGCCTGCGGGAGATCGCCAAGCTGGAGTCCCGCCTGCGGTACCTGAGCATCG
CGCACTGCGGCCGGGTCACCGACGTGGGCATCCGCTACGTGGCCAAGTACTGCAGCAAGCTGCGCTACCT
CAACGCGAGGGGCTGCGAGGGCATCACGGACCACGGTGTGGAGTACCTCGCCAAGAACTGCACCAAACTC
AAATCCCTGGATATCGGCAAATGCCCTTTGGTATCCGACACGGGCCTGGAGTGCCTGGCCCTGAACTGCT
TCAACCTCAAGCGGCTCAGCCTCAAGTCCTGCGAGAGCATCACCGGCCAGGGCTTGCAGATCGTGGCCGC
CAACTGCTTTGACCTCCAGACGCTGAATGTCCAGGACTGCGAGGTCTCCGTGGAGGCCCTGCGCTTTGTC
AAACGCCACTGCAAGCGCTGCGTCATCGAGCACACCAACCCGGCTTTCTTCTGAGCGGCCGCTCGAGCAT
GCATCTAGAGGGCCCTATTCTATAGTGTCACCTAAATGCTAGAGCTCGCTGATCAGCCTCGACTGTGCCT
TCTAGTTGCCAGCCATCTGTTGTTTGCCCCTCCCCCGTGCCTTCCTTGACCCTGGAAGGTGCCACTCCCA
CTGTCCTTTCCTAATAAAATGAGGAAATTGCATCGCATTGTCTGAGTAGGTGTCATTCTATTCTGGGGGG
TGGGGTGGGGCAGGACAGCAAGGGGGAGGATTGGGAAGACAATAGCAGGCATGCTGGGGATGCGGTGGGC
TCTATGGCTTCTGAGGCGGAAAGAACCAGCTGGGGCTCTAGGGGGTATCCCC
[124 nt withheld, positions 2713-2836]
C
[91 nt withheld, positions 2838-2928]
A
[49 nt withheld, positions 2930-2978]
CCTTTGACGTTGGAGTCCACGTTCTTT
[37 nt withheld, positions 3006-3042]
ACCCTATCTCGGTCTATTCTTTTGATTTATAAGGGATTTTGCCGATTTCGGCCTATTGGTTAAAAAATGA
GCTGATTTAACAAAAATTTAACGCGAATTAATTCTGTGGAATGTGTGTCAGTTAGGGTGTGGAAAGTCCC
CAGGCTCCCCAGCAGGCAGAAGTATGCAAAGCATGCATCTCAATTAGTCAGCAACCAGGTGTGGAAAGTC
CCCAGGCTCCCCAGCAGGCAGAAGTATGCAAAGCATGCATCTCAATTAGTCAGCAACCATAGTCCCGCCC
CTAACTCCGCCCATCCCGCCCCTAACTCCGCCCAGTTCCGCCCATTCTCCGCCCCATGGCTGACTAATTT
TTTTTATTTATGCAGAGGCCGAGGCCGCCTCTGCCTCTGAGCTATTCCAGAAGTAGTGAGGAGGCTTTTT
TGGAGGCCTAGGCTTTTGCAAAAAGCTCCCGGGAGCTTGTATATCCATTTTCGGATCTGATCAAGAGACA
GGATGAGGATCGTTTCGCATGATTGAACAAGATGGATTGCACGCAGGTTCTCCGGCCGCTTGGGTGGAGA
GGCTATTCGGCTATGACTGGGCACAACAGACAATCGGCTGCTCTGATGCCGCCGTGTTCCGGCTGTCAGC
GCAGGGGCGCCCGGTTCTTTTTGTCAAGACCGACCTGTCCGGTGCCCTGAATGAACTGCAGGACGAGGCA
GCGCGGCTATCGTGGCTGGCCACGACGGGCGTTCCTTGCGCAGCTGTGCTCGACGTTGTCACTGAAGCGG
GAAGGGACTGGCTGCTATTGGGCGAAGTGCCGGGGCAGGATCTCCTGTCATCTCACCTTGCTCCTGCCGA
GAAAGTATCCATCATGGCTGATGCAATGCGGCGGCTGCATACGCTTGATCCGGCTACCTGCCCATTCGAC
CACCAAGCGAAACATCGCATCGAGCGAGCACGTACTCGGATGGAAGCCGGTCTTGTCGATCAGGATGATC
TGGACGAAGAGCATCAGGGGCTCGCGCCAGCCGAACTGTTCGCCAGGCTCAAGGCGCGCATGCCCGACGG
CGAGGATCTCGTCGTGACCCATGGCGATGCCTGCTTGCCGAATATCATGGTGGAAAATGGCCGCTTTTCT
GGATTCATCGACTGTGGCCGGCTGGGTGTGGCGGACCGCTATCAGGACATAGCGTTGGCTACCCGTGATA
TTGCTGAAGAGCTTGGCGGCGAATGGGCTGACCGCTTCCTCGTGCTTTACGGTATCGCCGCTCCCGATTC
GCAGCGCATCGCCTTCTATCGCCTTCTTGACGAGTTCTTCTGAGCGGGACTCTGGGGTTCGAAATGACCG
ACCAAGCGACGCCCAACCTGCCATCACGAGATTTCGATTCCACCGCCGCCTTCTATGAAAGGTTGGGCTT
CGGAATCGTTTTCCGGGACGCCGGCTGGATGATCCTCCAGCGCGGGGATCTCATGCTGGAGTTCTTCGCC
CACCCCAACTTGTTTATTGCAGCTTATAATGGTTACAAATAAAGCAATAGCATCACAAATTTCACAAATA
AAGCATTTTTTTCACTGCATTCTAGTTGTGGTTTGTCCAAACTCATCAATGTATCTTATCATGTCTGTAT
ACCGTCGACCTCTAGCTAGAGCTTGGCGTAATCATGGTCATAGCTGTTTCCTGTGTGAAATTGTTATCCG
CTCACAATTCCACACAACATACGAGCCGGAAGCATAAAGTGTAAAGCCTGGGGTGCCTAATGAGTGAGCT
AACTCACATTAATTGCGTTGCGCTCACTGCCCGCTTTCCAGTCGGGAAACCTGTCGTGCCAGCTGTATTA
ATGAATCGGCCAACGCGCGGGGAGAGGCGGTTTGCGTATTGGGCGCTCTTCCGCTTCCTCGCTCACTGAC
TCGCTGCGCTCGGTCGTTCGGCTGCGGCGAGCGGTATCAGCTCACTCAAAGGCGGTAATACGGTTATCCA
CAGAATCAGGGGATAACGCAGGAAAGAACATGTGAGCAAAAGGCCAGCAAAAGGCCAGGAACCGTAAAAA
GGCCGCGTTGCTGGCGTTTTTCCATAGGCTCCGCCCCCCTGACGAGCATCACAAAAATCGACGCTCAAGT
CAGAGGTGGCGAAACCCGACAGGACTATAAAGATACCAGGCGTTTCCCCCTGGAAGCTCCCTCGTGCGCT
CTCCTGTTCCGACCCTGCCGCTTACCGGATACCTGTCCGCCTTTCTCCCTTCGGGAAGCGTGGCGCTTTC
TCATAGCTCACGCTGTAGGTATCTCAGTTCGGTGTAGGTCGTTCGCTCCAAGCTGGGCTGTGTGCACGAA
CCCCCCGTTCAGCCCGACCGCTGCGCCTTATCCGGTAACTATCGTCTTGAGTCCAACCCGGTAAGACACG
ACTTATCGCCACTGGCAGCAGCCACTGGTAACAGGATTAGCAGAGCGAGGTATGTAGGCGGTGCTACAGA
GTTCTTGAAGTGGTGGCCTAACTACGGCTACACTAGAAGAACAGTATTTGGTATCTGCGCTCTGCTGAAG
CCAGTTACCTTCGGAAAAAGAGTTGGTAGCTCTTGATCCGGCAAACAAACCACCGCTGGTAGCGGTGGTT
TTTTTGTTTGCAAGCAGCAGATTACGCGCAGAAAAAAAGGATCTCAAGAAGATCCTTTGATCTTTTCTAC
GGGGTCTGACGCTCAGTGGAACGAAAACTCACGTTAAGGGATTTTGGTCATGAGATTATCAAAAAGGATC
TTCACCTAGATCCTTTTAAATTAAAAATGAAGTTTTAAATCAATCTAAAGTATATATGAGTAAACTTGGT
CTGACAGTTACCAATGCTTAATCAGTGAGGCACCTATCTCAGCGATCTGTCTATTTCGTTCATCCATAGT
TGCCTGACTCCCCGTCGTGTAGATAACTACGATACGGGAGGGCTTACCATCTGGCCCCAGTGCTGCAATG
ATACCGCGAGACCCACGCTCACCGGCTCCAGATTTATCAGCAATAAACCAGCCAGCCGGAAGGGCCGAGC
GCAGAAGTGGTCCTGCAACTTTATCCGCCTCCATCCAGTCTATTAATTGTTGCCGGGAAGCTAGAGTAAG
TAGTTCGCCAGTTAATAGTTTGCGCAACGTTGTTGCCATTGCTACAGGCATCGTGGTGTCACGCTCGTCG
TTTGGTATGGCTTCATTCAGCTCCGGTTCCCAACGATCAAGGCGAGTTACATGATCCCCCATGTTGTGCA
AAAAAGCGGTTAGCTCCTTCGGTCCTCCGATCGTTGTCAGAAGTAAGTTGGCCGCAGTGTTATCACTCAT
GGTTATGGCAGCACTGCATAATTCTCTTACTGTCATGCCATCCGTAAGATGCTTTTCTGTGACTGGTGAG
TACTCAACCAAGTCATTCTGAGAATAGTGTATGCGGCGACCGAGTTGCTCTTGCCCGGCGTCAATACGGG
ATAATACCGCGCCACATAGCAGAACTTTAAAAGTGCTCATCATTGGAAAACGTTCTTCGGGGCGAAAACT
CTCAAGGATCTTACCGCTGTTGAGATCCAGTTCGATGTAACCCACTCGTGCACCCAACTGATCTTCAGCA
TCTTTTACTTTCACCAGCGTTTCTGGGTGAGCAAAAACAGGAAGGCAAAATGCCGCAAAAAAGGGAATAA
GGGCGACACGGAAATGTTGAATACTCATACTCTTCCTTTTTCAATATTATTGAAGCATTTATCAGGGTTA
TTGTCTCATGAGCGGATACATATTTGAATGTATTTAGAAAAATAAACAAATAGGGGTTCCGCGCACATTT
CCCCGAAAAGTGCCACCTGACGTCGACGGATCGGGAGATCTCCCGATCCCCTATGGTGCACTCTCAGTAC
AATCTGCTCTGATGCCGCATAGTTAAGCCAGTA
Features (pLannotate 1.2.2; 22 found; start..end, strand, type, name):
    156..535     +  enhancer       CMV enhancer: human cytomegalovirus immediate early enhancer
    536..739     +  promoter       CMV promoter: human cytomegalovirus (CMV) immediate early promoter
    735..768     +  LTR            5' LTR (truncated) (fragment): truncated 5' long terminal repeat (LTR) from HIV-1
    784..802     +  promoter       T7 promoter: promoter for bacteriophage T7 RNA polymerase
    871..891     +  CDS            FLAG (fragment): FLAG® epitope tag, followed by an enterokinase cleavage site
    892..2361    +  CDS            FBXL7: FBXL7_HUMAN - Also known as FBL6, FBL7, KIAA0840. Experimental evidence at protein level: Swiss-Prot protein existence level 1. Substrate recognition component of a SCF (SKP1-CUL1-F-box protein) E3 ubiquitin-protein ligase complex (PubMed:25778398). During mitosis, it mediates the ubiquitination and subsequent proteasomal degradation of AURKA, causing mitotic arrest (By similarity). It also regulates mitochondrial function by mediating the ubiquitination and proteasomal degradation of the apoptosis inhibitor BIRC5 (PubMed:25778398, PubMed:28218735). From Homo sapiens (Human).
   2399..2417    -  promoter       SP6 promoter: promoter for bacteriophage SP6 RNA polymerase
   2443..2667    +  polyA_signal   bGH poly(A) signal: bovine growth hormone polyadenylation signal
   2671..2692    +  promoter       SV40 promoter (fragment): SV40 enhancer and early promoter
   2713..3141    +  rep_origin     f1 ori (sequence partly withheld): f1 bacteriophage origin of replication; arrow indicates direction of (+) strand synthesis
   3155..3484    +  promoter       SV40 promoter: SV40 enhancer and early promoter
   3551..4342    +  CDS            neo: KKA2_KLEPN - Also known as kan, nptII. Experimental evidence at protein level: Swiss-Prot protein existence level 1. Resistance to kanamycin, neomycin, paromomycin, ribostamycin, butirosin and gentamicin B. From Klebsiella pneumoniae.
   4366..4524    +  CDS            ble (fragment): BLE_KLEPN - Experimental evidence at protein level: Swiss-Prot protein existence level 1. Binding protein with a strong affinity to the bleomycin family of antibiotics. Binds to CL990; an antimitotic-antibiotic compound. From Klebsiella pneumoniae.
   4519..4640    +  polyA_signal   SV40 poly(A) signal: SV40 polyadenylation signal
   4713..4729    -  protein_bind   lac operator: The lac repressor binds to the lac operator to inhibit transcription in E. coli. This inhibition can be relieved by adding lactose or isopropyl-β-D-thiogalactopyranoside (IPTG). lac repressor encoded by lacI
   4737..4767    -  promoter       lac promoter: promoter for the E. coli lac operon
   4782..4803    -  protein_bind   CAP binding site: CAP binding activates transcription in the presence of cAMP. E. coli catabolite activator protein
   4816..4908    -  CDS            lacI (fragment): lac repressor; lacI; The lac repressor binds to the lac operator to inhibit transcription in E. coli. This inhibition can be relieved by adding lactose or isopropyl-β-D-thiogalactopyranoside (IPTG).
   5091..5679    -  rep_origin     ori: high-copy-number ColE1/pMB1/pBR322/pUC origin of replication
   5850..6710    -  CDS            AmpR: β-lactamase; bla; confers resistance to ampicillin, carbenicillin, and related antibiotics
   6711..6815    -  promoter       AmpR promoter: bla
   6874..1       -  misc_feature   bom (fragment) (across the origin): basis of mobility region from pBR322
