[The description below was written by a language model from this plasmid's Addgene catalogue record and pLannotate feature annotations shown in this document.]
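Description:
pcDNA3-FLAG_FBXL7 is a mammalian expression plasmid built on the pcDNA3 backbone that carries the human FBXL7 coding sequence (F-box and leucine-rich repeat protein 7, about 1.47 kb) with an N-terminal FLAG epitope tag. The insert was cloned between EcoRI and NotI sites, both of which remain intact, and the sequenced plasmid is about 6.9 kb. Transcription in mammalian cells is driven by the human cytomegalovirus immediate-early enhancer and promoter and is terminated by the bovine growth hormone polyadenylation signal. A T7 promoter upstream and an SP6 promoter downstream (in the opposite orientation) flank the cloning region, as is standard for this backbone, and can serve for in vitro transcription or as sequencing primer sites.

A separate cassette, consisting of the SV40 early promoter, the neomycin phosphotransferase gene and the SV40 poly(A) signal, allows G418 selection of stably transfected mammalian cells. In E. coli the plasmid replicates from a high-copy ColE1/pUC-type origin and is selected with ampicillin through the β-lactamase gene; an f1 origin is also present for single-stranded DNA production. Several short annotated fragments (HIV-1 LTR, ble, lacI, lac promoter/operator, bom) appear to be backbone remnants or partial sequence matches rather than functional elements.

FBXL7 is the substrate-recognition subunit of an SCF (SKP1-CUL1-F-box) E3 ubiquitin ligase, annotated as targeting AURKA and BIRC5 for proteasomal degradation. The associated publication concerns FBXL7-mediated c-SRC degradation and its loss in epithelial-to-mesenchymal transition and metastasis. The record gives no specific purpose, but a FLAG-tagged construct of this kind suits overexpression, detection and immunoprecipitation of FBXL7 in mammalian cells.
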