Addgene plasmid #171848: pcDNA3-FLAG_FBXL7
Purpose: pcDNA3-FLAG_FBXL7
Depositing lab: Michele Pagano. Depositing organization: NYU Grossman School of Medicine. Publication: Epigenetic silencing of the ubiquitin ligase subunit FBXL7 impairs c-SRC degradation and promotes epithelial-to-mesenchymal transition and metastasis. Moro L, Simoneschi D, Kurz E, Arbini AA, Jang S, Guaragnella N, Giannattasio S, Wang W, Chen YA, Pires G, Dang A, Hernandez E, Kapur P, Mishra A, Tsirigos A, Miller G, Hsieh JT, Pagano M. Nat Cell Biol. 2020 Sep;22(9):1130-1142. doi: 10.1038/s41556-020-0560-6. Epub 2020 Aug 24. PubMed 32839549.
Backbone
  Vector backbone: pcDNA3
  Backbone size w/o insert (bp): 5400
  Vector type: Mammalian Expression
  Selectable markers: Neomycin (select with G418)
Growth in bacteria
  Bacterial resistance: Ampicillin, 100 μg/mL
  Growth temperature: 37°C
  Growth strain: DH5alpha
  Copy number: Unknown
Gene/Insert
  Gene/Insert name: F-box and leucine rich repeat protein 7 (alt name: FBXL7)
  Species: H. sapiens (human)
  Insert size (bp): 1470
  GenBank ID: NM_012304.5
  Entrez Gene: FBXL7 (a.k.a. FBL6, FBL7)
  Tag / fusion protein: FLAG (N terminal on insert)
  Cloning method: Restriction Enzyme; 5′ cloning site EcoRI (not destroyed); 3′ cloning site NotI (not destroyed)
  Sequencing primers: 5′ T7; 3′ BGH_rev
Terms and licenses: Academic/Nonprofit Terms; Industry Terms: Not Available to Industry
How to cite: pcDNA3-FLAG_FBXL7 was a gift from Michele Pagano (Addgene plasmid # 171848 ; http://n2t.net/addgene:171848 ; RRID:Addgene_171848)
